Addgene plasmid #186400: pDEST-pSP172BSSPE-pFOGc::venus-RfA
Purpose: (Empty Backbone) Destination vector for ascidian transgenesis by electroporation of a Gateway-cloned fusion of N-ter Venus and a gene of interest under control of the pFOG ectodermal regulatory sequence.
Depositing lab: Patrick Lemaire. Depositing organization: CNRS UMR 5237, Centre de Recherche en Biologie cellulaire de Montpellier. Publication: A multicassette Gateway vector set for high throughput and comparative analyses in ciona and vertebrate embryos. Roure A, Rothbacher U, Robin F, Kalmar E, Ferone G, Lamy C, Missero C, Mueller F, Lemaire P. PLoS One. 2007. 2(9):e916. 10.1371/journal.pone.0000916 PubMed 17878951.
Backbone
  Vector backbone: pDEST-pSP172BSSPE-Swa1::venus-RfA
  Backbone manufacturer: PMID: 17878951
  Backbone size (bp): 5385
  Vector type: Gateway destination vector
  Selectable markers: ccdB gene
Growth in bacteria
  Bacterial resistance: Chloramphenicol and Ampicillin, 25 & 100 μg/mL
  Growth temperature: 37°C
  Growth strain: ccdB Survival
  Copy number: High Copy
Gene/Insert
  Gene/Insert name: None
Terms and licenses: Academic/Nonprofit Terms; Industry Terms: Not Available to Industry
Depositor comments: Gateway destination vector for electroporation experiments. Backbone was modified by insertion of N terminal Venus tag at SwaI restriction site
How to cite: pDEST-pSP172BSSPE-pFOGc::venus-RfA was a gift from Patrick Lemaire (Addgene plasmid # 186400 ; http://n2t.net/addgene:186400 ; RRID:Addgene_186400)
