[The description below was written by a language model from this plasmid's Addgene catalogue record and pLannotate feature annotations shown in this document.]
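Description:
pDEST-pSP172BSSPE-pFOGc::venus-RfA is an empty Gateway destination vector built for transgenesis of ascidian (Ciona) embryos by electroporation. It derives from the pSP172BSSPE-based destination plasmid carrying a Venus-RfA cassette, into which the pFOG ectodermal regulatory sequence has been placed. In E. coli it replicates from a high-copy ColE1/pUC-type origin and carries a β-lactamase gene for ampicillin selection. Because the unrecombined plasmid also encodes the CcdB gyrase toxin, it must be maintained in a ccdB-tolerant strain, and the chloramphenicol resistance gene within the Gateway cassette provides a second selection.

The annotated sequence (about 5.9 kb) shows a Venus yellow fluorescent protein coding sequence immediately followed by reading-frame cassette A: attR1, a chloramphenicol acetyltransferase gene with its bacterial promoters, a ccdA fragment, ccdB, and attR2. Downstream lie a lacY remnant and an SV40 polyadenylation signal, and SP6 and T7 promoters flank the whole region. The pFOG driver is not annotated in the feature table, but an unannotated stretch of roughly 600 bp between the polylinker fragment and Venus is where it would be expected to lie.

In an LR reaction with an entry clone, the CmR-ccdB segment is replaced by the gene of interest. ccdB then counter-selects non-recombinant plasmids in standard strains. The product is an expression clone encoding the protein fused at its N terminus to Venus and expressed under pFOG control in the embryonic ectoderm. This allows tissue-restricted expression and live visualisation of the fusion protein. The plasmid belongs to a multicassette Gateway vector set designed for high-throughput and comparative studies in Ciona and vertebrate embryos.
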