Features (pLannotate 1.2.2; 19 found; start..end, strand, type, name):
     18..53      -  misc_feature   MCS (fragment): pUC18/19 multiple cloning site
    646..1362    +  CDS            Venus: Venus is a basic (constitutively fluorescent) yellow fluorescent protein published in 2002, derived from Aequorea victoria. It is reported to be a rapidly-maturing weak dimer with moderate acid sensitivity.
   1375..1499    +  protein_bind   attR1: mutant version of attR; recombination site for the Gateway® LR reaction LR Clonase™
   1524..1554    +  promoter       lac UV5 promoter: E. coli lac promoter with an "up" mutation
   1578..1607    +  promoter       cat promoter (fragment): promoter of the E. coli cat gene encoding chloramphenicol acetyltransferase
   1608..2267    +  CDS            CmR: chloramphenicol acetyltransferase; cat; confers resistance to chloramphenicol
   2446..2604    +  CDS            ccdA (fragment): CCDA_ECO57 - Also known as H, letA. Experimental evidence at protein level: Swiss-Prot protein existence level 1. Antitoxin component of a type II toxin-antitoxin (TA) system which inhibits the post-segregational killing (PSK) of plasmid-free cells, also referred to as a plasmid addiction system. Binds to and blocks the activity of CcdB; will also remove bound CcdB protein from the CcdB-GyrA complex by forming a CcdA-CcdB complex, a process termed rejuvenation. Functions as a transcriptional corepressor for the ccdAB operon, repression also requires CcdB (By similarity). From Escherichia coli
   2609..2911    +  CDS            ccdB: CCDB_ECOLI - Also known as G, letB, letD. Experimental evidence at protein level: Swiss-Prot protein existence level 1. Toxic component of a type II toxin-antitoxin (TA) system, functioning in plasmid maintainence. Responsible for the post- segregational killing (PSK) of plasmid-free cells, also referred to as a plasmid addiction system. Half-life of over 2 hours. Cell killing by CcdB is accompanied by filamentation, defects in chromosome and plasmid segregation, defects in cell division, formation of anucleate cells, decreased DNA synthesis and plasmid loss. Interferes with the activity of DN
   2955..3079    -  protein_bind   attR2: mutant version of attR; recombination site for the Gateway® LR reaction LR Clonase™
   3205..3417    +  CDS            lacY (fragment): LACY_ECOLI - Experimental evidence at protein level: Swiss-Prot protein existence level 1. Responsible for transport of beta-galactosides into the cell, with the concomitant import of a proton (symport system). Can transport lactose, melibiose, lactulose or the analog methyl-1-thio-beta,D- galactopyranoside (TMG), but not sucrose or fructose (PubMed:1848449, PubMed:18177889, PubMed:22106930). The substrate specificity is directed toward the galactopyranosyl moiety of the substrate (PubMed:22106930). From Escherichia coli (strain K12).
   3417..3551    +  polyA_signal   SV40 poly(A) signal: SV40 polyadenylation signal
   3588..3606    -  promoter       T7 promoter: promoter for bacteriophage T7 RNA polymerase
   3628..3681    -  CDS            lacI (fragment): lac repressor; lacI; The lac repressor binds to the lac operator to inhibit transcription in E. coli. This inhibition can be relieved by adding lactose or isopropyl-β-D-thiogalactopyranoside (IPTG).
   3864..4452    -  rep_origin     ori: high-copy-number ColE1/pMB1/pBR322/pUC origin of replication
   4623..5483    -  CDS            AmpR: β-lactamase; bla; confers resistance to ampicillin, carbenicillin, and related antibiotics
   5484..5588    -  promoter       AmpR promoter: bla
   5683..5718    +  CDS            rop (fragment): Rop protein, which maintains plasmids at low copy number; rop
   5820..5871    +  misc_feature   bom (fragment): basis of mobility region from pBR322
   5934..4       +  promoter       SP6 promoter (across the origin): promoter for bacteriophage SP6 RNA polymerase
>Addgene plasmid #186400 | pDEST-pSP172BSSPE-pFOGc::venus-RfA | addgene full sequence | sequence record 373697 | Addgene NGS Result
TAGAACTCGAGCAGCTGAAGCTTGCATGCCTGCAGGTCGACTCTAGAGGATCCATTTATTTCTATACATG
ATGGCATCAGCTAGTAAGATAGAAAACAACCTTGTTATTACTCGTGCTGTAATAATATAATTCATGAAAA
ACAAACATGGTCTTATCAAATCTATTCCGAAGACAAACATACGGCTGATAGAATTCAGTCAGCGCGGTTT
GGGCGACATCACTCAGAGCTCTAGCTCTTATCTTGCTTATCGAGCAAGCGATAAAACAAGCAGTAACGAG
AAAACAAGAGAAAGAAGGCTAGCTTTCTGGAGAAGACCAAGATAAAGTATCTCAAAATTCAGGAAACGGT
CCAAGACCGAAGCTCCAAAGCTCTTGTGTTCAGTTAAACTCTGATAGTGAATAAGCTTCGTGTATTGTAC
CGGCCCATTGTCAATCATGCAAACTTGATATTATATTGACAAGAGAAGAAGGCAGTTTAAATTAAAACTC
TAAAGTAGAGAGACATTAATCTCAGCTGACAAGGCAGGTGGTCACAGTAAGTTCATTTAAATAGTTGGCC
AACAATAGCCTTTCCAAGAAAGTATTTTTGTTCCAGGTCTATACAAAAATAACACACATAGGATCCCGAT
AAATAGGCAGAAAAAATGGTGAGCAAGGGCGAGGAGCTGTTCACCGGGGTGGTGCCCATCCTGGTCGAGC
TGGACGGCGACGTAAACGGCCACAAGTTCAGCGTGTCCGGCGAGGGCGAGGGCGATGCCACCTACGGCAA
GCTGACCCTGAAGCTGATCTGCACCACCGGCAAGCTGCCCGTGCCCTGGCCCACCCTCGTGACCACCCTG
GGCTACGGCCTGCAGTGCTTCGCCCGCTACCCCGACCACATGAAGCAGCACGACTTCTTCAAGTCCGCCA
TGCCCGAAGGCTACGTCCAGGAGCGCACCATCTTCTTCAAGGACGACGGCAACTACAAGACCCGCGCCGA
GGTGAAGTTCGAGGGCGACACCCTGGTGAACCGCATCGAGCTGAAGGGCATCGACTTCAAGGAGGACGGC
AACATCCTGGGGCACAAGCTGGAGTACAACTACAACAGCCACAACGTCTATATCACCGCCGACAAGCAGA
AGAACGGCATCAAGGCCAACTTCAAGATCCGCCACAACATCGAGGACGGCGGCGTGCAGCTCGCCGACCA
CTACCAGCAGAACACCCCCATCGGCGACGGCCCCGTGCTGCTGCCCGACAACCACTACCTGAGCTACCAG
TCCGCCCTGAGCAAAGACCCCAACGAGAAGCGCGATCACATGGTCCTGCTGGAGTTCGTGACCGCCGCCG
GGATCACTCTCGGCATGGACGAGCTGTACAAGCCTTTGTTTATCACAAGTTTGTACAAAAAAGCTGAACG
AGAAACGTAAAATGATATAAATATCAATATATTAAATTAGATTTTGCATAAAAAACAGACTACATAATAC
TGTAAAACACAACATATCCAGTCACTATGGCGGCCGCATTAGGCACCCCAGGCTTTACACTTTATGCTTC
CGGCTCGTATAATGTGTGGATTTTGAGTTAGGATCCGTCGAGATTTTCAGGAGCTAAGGAAGCTAAAATG
GAGAAAAAAATCACTGGATATACCACCGTTGATATATCCCAATGGCATCGTAAAGAACATTTTGAGGCAT
TTCAGTCAGTTGCTCAATGTACCTATAACCAGACCGTTCAGCTGGATATTACGGCCTTTTTAAAGACCGT
AAAGAAAAATAAGCACAAGTTTTATCCGGCCTTTATTCACATTCTTGCCCGCCTGATGAATGCTCATCCG
GAATTCCGTATGGCAATGAAAGACGGTGAGCTGGTGATATGGGATAGTGTTCACCCTTGTTACACCGTTT
TCCATGAGCAAACTGAAACGTTTTCATCGCTCTGGAGTGAATACCACGACGATTTCCGGCAGTTTCTACA
CATATATTCGCAAGATGTGGCGTGTTACGGTGAAAACCTGGCCTATTTCCCTAAAGGGTTTATTGAGAAT
ATGTTTTTCGTCTCAGCCAATCCCTGGGTGAGTTTCACCAGTTTTGATTTAAACGTGGCCAATATGGACA
ACTTCTTCGCCCCCGTTTTCACCATGGGCAAATATTATACGCAAGGCGACAAGGTGCTGATGCCGCTGGC
GATTCAGGTTCATCATGCCGTTTGTGATGGCTTCCATGTCGGCAGAATGCTTAATGAATTACAACAGTAC
TGCGATGAGTGGCAGGGCGGGGCGTAAACGCGTGGATCCGGCTTACTAAAAGCCAGATAACAGTATGCGT
ATTTGCGCGCTGATTTTTGCGGTATAAGAATATATACTGATATGTATACCCGAAGTATGTCAAAAAGAGG
TATGCTATGAAGCAGCGTATTACAGTGACAGTTGACAGCGACAGCTATCAGTTGCTCAAGGCATATATGA
TGTCAATATCTCCGGTCTGGTAAGCACAACCATGCAGAATGAAGCCCGTCGTCTGCGTGCCGAACGCTGG
AAAGCGGAAAATCAGGAAGGGATGGCTGAGGTCGCCCGGTTTATTGAAATGAACGGCTCTTTTGCTGACG
AGAACAGGGGCTGGTGAAATGCAGTTTAAGGTTTACACCTATAAAAGAGAGAGCCGTTATCGTCTGTTTG
TGGATGTACAGAGTGATATTATTGACACGCCCGGGCGACGGATGGTGATCCCCCTGGCCAGTGCACGTCT
GCTGTCAGATAAAGTCTCCCGTGAACTTTACCCGGTGGTGCATATCGGGGATGAAAGCTGGCGCATGATG
ACCACCGATATGGCCAGTGTGCCGGTCTCCGTTATCGGGGAAGAAGTGGCTGATCTCAGCCACCGCGAAA
ATGACATCAAAAACGCCATTAACCTGATGTTCTGGGGAATATAAATGTCAGGCTCCCTTATACACAGCCA
GTCTGCAGGTCGACCATAGTGACTGGATATGTTGTGTTTTACAGTATTATGTAGTCTGTTTTTTATGCAA
AATCTAATTTAATATATTGATATTTATATCATTTTACGTTTCTCGTTCAGCTTTCTTGTACAAAGTGGTG
ATAAACTTAGATATCGGAATTCCAGCTGAGCGCCGGTCGCTACCATTACCAGTTGGTCTGGTGTCAAAAA
TAATAATAACCGGGCAGGCCATGTCTGCCCGTATTTCGCGTAAGGAAATCCATTATGTACTATTTAAAAA
ACACAAACTTTTGGATGTTCGGTTTATTCTTTTTCTTTTACTTTTTTATCATGGGAGCCTACTTCCCGTT
TTTCCCGATTTGGCTACATGACATCAACCATATCAGCAAAAGTGATACGGGTATTATTTTTGCCGCTATT
TCTCTGTTCTCGCTATTATTCCAACCGCTGTTTGGTCTGCTTTCTGACAAACTCGGAACTTGTTTATTGC
AGCTTATAATGGTTACAAATAAAGCAATAGCATCACAAATTTCACAAATAAAGCATTTTTTTCACTGCAT
TCTAGTTGTGGTTTGTCCAAACTCATCAATGTATCTTATCATGTCTGGATCGACAAAGTCAAAGCGGCCA
TCAGATCTGCCGGTCTCCCTATAGTGAGTCGTATTAATTTCGATAAGCCAGGTTAACCTGCATTAATGAA
TCGGCCAACGCGCGGGGAGAGGCGGTTTGCGTATTGGGCGCTCTTCCGCTTCCTCGCTCACTGACTCGCT
GCGCTCGGTCGTTCGGCTGCGGCGAGCGGTATCAGCTCACTCAAAGGCGGTAATACGGTTATCCACAGAA
TCAGGGGATAACGCAGGAAAGAACATGTGAGCAAAAGGCCAGCAAAAGGCCAGGAACCGTAAAAAGGCCG
CGTTGCTGGCGTTTTTCCATAGGCTCCGCCCCCCTGACGAGCATCACAAAAATCGACGCTCAAGTCAGAG
GTGGCGAAACCCGACAGGACTATAAAGATACCAGGCGTTTCCCCCTGGAAGCTCCCTCGTGCGCTCTCCT
GTTCCGACCCTGCCGCTTACCGGATACCTGTCCGCCTTTCTCCCTTCGGGAAGCGTGGCGCTTTCTCATA
GCTCACGCTGTAGGTATCTCAGTTCGGTGTAGGTCGTTCGCTCCAAGCTGGGCTGTGTGCACGAACCCCC
CGTTCAGCCCGACCGCTGCGCCTTATCCGGTAACTATCGTCTTGAGTCCAACCCGGTAAGACACGACTTA
TCGCCACTGGCAGCAGCCACTGGTAACAGGATTAGCAGAGCGAGGTATGTAGGCGGTGCTACAGAGTTCT
TGAAGTGGTGGCCTAACTACGGCTACACTAGAAGAACAGTATTTGGTATCTGCGCTCTGCTGAAGCCAGT
TACCTTCGGAAAAAGAGTTGGTAGCTCTTGATCCGGCAAACAAACCACCGCTGGTAGCGGTGGTTTTTTT
GTTTGCAAGCAGCAGATTACGCGCAGAAAAAAAGGATCTCAAGAAGATCCTTTGATCTTTTCTACGGGGT
CTGACGCTCAGTGGAACGAAAACTCACGTTAAGGGATTTTGGTCATGAGATTATCAAAAAGGATCTTCAC
CTAGATCCTTTTAAATTAAAAATGAAGTTTTAAATCAATCTAAAGTATATATGAGTAAACTTGGTCTGAC
AGTTACCAATGCTTAATCAGTGAGGCACCTATCTCAGCGATCTGTCTATTTCGTTCATCCATAGTTGCCT
GACTCCCCGTCGTGTAGATAACTACGATACGGGAGGGCTTACCATCTGGCCCCAGTGCTGCAATGATACC
GCGAGACCCACGCTCACCGGCTCCAGATTTATCAGCAATAAACCAGCCAGCCGGAAGGGCCGAGCGCAGA
AGTGGTCCTGCAACTTTATCCGCCTCCATCCAGTCTATTAATTGTTGCCGGGAAGCTAGAGTAAGTAGTT
CGCCAGTTAATAGTTTGCGCAACGTTGTTGCCATTGCTACAGGCATCGTGGTGTCACGCTCGTCGTTTGG
TATGGCTTCATTCAGCTCCGGTTCCCAACGATCAAGGCGAGTTACATGATCCCCCATGTTGTGCAAAAAA
GCGGTTAGCTCCTTCGGTCCTCCGATCGTTGTCAGAAGTAAGTTGGCCGCAGTGTTATCACTCATGGTTA
TGGCAGCACTGCATAATTCTCTTACTGTCATGCCATCCGTAAGATGCTTTTCTGTGACTGGTGAGTACTC
AACCAAGTCATTCTGAGAATAGTGTATGCGGCGACCGAGTTGCTCTTGCCCGGCGTCAATACGGGATAAT
ACCGCGCCACATAGCAGAACTTTAAAAGTGCTCATCATTGGAAAACGTTCTTCGGGGCGAAAACTCTCAA
GGATCTTACCGCTGTTGAGATCCAGTTCGATGTAACCCACTCGTGCACCCAACTGATCTTCAGCATCTTT
TACTTTCACCAGCGTTTCTGGGTGAGCAAAAACAGGAAGGCAAAATGCCGCAAAAAAGGGAATAAGGGCG
ACACGGAAATGTTGAATACTCATACTCTTCCTTTTTCAATATTATTGAAGCATTTATCAGGGTTATTGTC
TCATGAGCGGATACATATTTGAATGTATTTAGAAAAATAAACAAATAGGGGTTCCGCGCACATTTCCCCG
AAAAGTGCCACCTGACGTCTAAGAAACCATTATTATCATGACATTAACCTATAAAAATAGGCGTATCACG
AGGCCCTTTCGTCTCGCGCGTTTCGGTGATGACGGTGAAAACCTCTGACACATGCAGCTCCCGGAGACGG
TCACAGCTTGTCTGTAAGCGGATGCCGGGAGCAGACAAGCCCGTCAGGGCGCGTCAGCGGGTGTTGGCGG
GTGTCGGGGCTGGCTTAACTATGCGGCATCAGAGCAGATTGTACTGAGAGTGCACCATATGGACATATTG
TCGTTAGAACGCGGCTACAATTAATACATAACCTTATGTATCATACACATACGATTTAGGTGACACTA
